Addgene plasmid #31261: iXFGFR1r
Depositing lab: Masahiro Yamagishi. Depositing organization: National Institute of Advanced Industrial Science and Technology, (AIST). Publication: Competition for ligands between FGFR1 and FGFR4 regulates Xenopus neural development. Yamagishi M, Okamoto H. Int J Dev Biol. 2010 . 54(1):93-104. 10.1387/ijdb.092849my PubMed 20013652.
Backbone
  Vector backbone: pCS2+
  Backbone size w/o insert (bp): 4095
  Vector type: Mammalian Expression, Bacterial Expression
Growth in bacteria
  Bacterial resistance: Ampicillin, 100 μg/mL
  Growth temperature: 37°C
  Growth strain: DH5alpha
  Copy number: High Copy
Gene/Insert
  Gene/Insert name: Xenopus FGFR1-ICD-FRB (alt names: protein tyrosine kinase; AP21967-binding region)
  Species: X. laevis (frog)
  Insert size (bp): 1651
  Entrez Gene: fgfr1-a (a.k.a. X1FGFR, XFGFR-1, XFGFRA2, bfgfr, cek, fgfr1, flg, flt-2, flt2, kal2, ogd, xfgfr1)
  Tag / fusion protein: myristoylation signal (N terminal on insert); HA epitope tag (C terminal on insert)
  Cloning method: Restriction Enzyme; 5′ cloning site ClaI (not destroyed); 3′ cloning site EcoRI (not destroyed)
  Sequencing primers: 5′ SP6; 3′ EBV-rev
Terms and licenses: Academic/Nonprofit Terms; Industry Terms: Not Available to Industry
How to cite: iXFGFR1r was a gift from Masahiro Yamagishi (Addgene plasmid # 31261 ; http://n2t.net/addgene:31261 ; RRID:Addgene_31261)
