[The description below was written by a language model from this plasmid's Addgene catalogue record.]
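Description:
iXFGFR1r is a pCS2+-based expression plasmid carrying a chemically inducible version of the Xenopus laevis FGF receptor 1 (fgfr1-a). The backbone is catalogued as a mammalian and bacterial expression vector of about 4.1 kb. It is maintained at high copy in E. coli under ampicillin selection. No feature table accompanies the record, so promoters and other regulatory elements are not listed. However, pCS2+ vectors generally drive inserts from a CMV-derived promoter with an upstream SP6 promoter for in vitro synthesis of capped mRNA. The use of SP6 as the 5′ sequencing primer is consistent with that layout.

The insert of roughly 1.65 kb was cloned between ClaI and EcoRI sites, both of which are retained. It encodes the intracellular domain of FGFR1, which contains the protein tyrosine kinase region, fused to an FRB module described as the AP21967-binding region. An N-terminal myristoylation signal replaces the extracellular and transmembrane portions and anchors the protein to the inner face of the membrane. A C-terminal HA epitope tag allows detection of the fusion protein. In designs of this kind, the rapalog AP21967 bridges an FRB-tagged protein to an FKBP-tagged partner. The kinase domains can therefore be brought together and activated by the small molecule rather than by FGF ligand. The record does not name the intended partner construct.

The associated publication concerns competition for ligands between FGFR1 and FGFR4 during Xenopus neural development. This suggests the plasmid serves to trigger FGFR1 intracellular signalling on demand and independently of ligand, although the record does not describe the specific experiments.
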