>Addgene plasmid #31261 | iXFGFR1r | depositor partial sequence | sequence record 14325 | Author sequence
ATCGATTGCCGCCACCATGGGGAGTAGCAAGAGCAAGCCTAAGGACCCCAGCCAGCGCGTCGAGATGAAG
CACCCGTCGAAGAAGTCGGACTTCAACAGCCAGCTGGCTGTGCACAAGCTCGCCAAGAGCATCCCGCTGC
GCAGACAGGTAACAGTTTCAGGGGACTCCAACTCATCAATGCACTCTGGAGTGATATTGGTTAGGCCTTC
GCGCCTTTCTTCCAGTGGGACACCCATGTTGTCTGGAGTCTCGGAATATGAGCTTCCGGAAGATCCACGA
TGGGAAGTGGCAAGGGACAGGCTGATCCTTGGGAAACCTCTCGGAGAAGGCTGCTTTGGGCAGGTAGTAA
TGGCGGAGGCTATAGGCCTGGACAAGGAGAAGCCTAACCGAGTAACAAAAGTCGCCTTGAAGATGCTGAA
GTCTGATGCAAATGAAAAGGACCTGTCTGATCTGATTTCCGAGATGGAAATGATGAAAATGATTGGAAAA
CACAAAAATATCATTAATTTACTTGGTGCCTGCACCCAGGACGGTCCACTCTATGTAATTGTCGAATATG
CTTCCAAGGGGAACCTGAGAGAGTACTTACGGGCCAGACGCCCGCCGGGCATGGAGTACTGCTACAACCC
TATGTGTGCCCCCGATCAGCTGCTTTCCTTCAAAGATCTGGTGTCGTGTGCTTACCAGGTAGCACGTGGG
ATGGAATACCTCGCCTCTAAAAAGTGCATCCACAGAGACCTGGCTGCAAGGAATGTTTTAGTAACGGAAG
ACAACGTAATGAAGATTGCCGATTTCGGCTTAGCCCGTGATATCCATCACATTGACTATTACAAGAAGAC
CACAAATGGTCGACTGCCTGTAAAATGGATGGCCCCGGAAGCCCTGTTTGACCGCATTTACACTCATCAG
AGTGATGTCTGGTCGTTTGGCGTGCTGCTGTGGGAGATTTTCACACTTGGGGGCTCTCCGTACCCTGGTG
TCCCTATGGAAGAGCTCTTTAAGTTACTTAAGGAAGGGCACAGAATGGATAAACCCACTAACTGCACCAA
CGAGTTGTATATGATGATGAAGGACTGTTGGCATGCCATGCCATCTCAAAGACCAACATTCAATCAGCTG
GTTGAGGATCTTGACCGAATTCTTGCTCTGAGTTCCAATCAGGAGTATCTTGATCTTTCCATGCCAGTCA
ATCAGTATTCTCCATGTTTCCCAGACACTCGAAGTTCCACGTGTTCTTCAGGCGAGGACTCGGTGTTCTC
TCACGACCCCCTCCCCGATGAGCCCTGCCTTCCCAAATACTCCAATGGTGGACTAAAAAAACGCCTCGAC
ATCCTCTGGCATGAGATGTGGCATGAAGGCCTGGAAGAGGCATCTCGTTTGTACTTTGGGGAAAGGAACG
TGAAAGGCATGTTTGAGGTGCTGGAGCCCTTGCATGCTATGATGGAACGGGGCCCCCAGACTCTGAAGGA
AACATCCTTTAATCAGGCCTATGGTCGAGATTTAATGGAGGCCCAAGAGTGGTGCAGGAAGTACATGAAA
TCAGGGAATGTCAAGGACCTCCTCCAAGCCTGGGACCTCTATTATCATGTGTTCCGACGAATCTCAAAGA
CTAGTTATCCGTACGACGTACCAGACTACGCATAAGAATTC
