>Addgene plasmid #31261 | iXFGFR1r | addgene partial sequence | sequence record 37950 | SP6 5'-ATTTAGGTGACACTATAG-3'
TGCCGCCACCATGGGGAGTAGCAAGAGCAAGCCTAAGGACCCCAGCCAGCGCGTCGAGATGAAGCACCCG
TCGAAGAAGTCGGACTTCAACAGCCAGCTGGCTGTGCACAAGCTCGCCAAGAGCATCCCGCTGCGCAGAC
AGGTAACAGTTTCAGGGGACTCCAACTCATCAATGCACTCTGGAGTGATATTGGTTAGGCCTTCGCGCCT
TTCTTCCAGTGGGACACCCATGTTGTCTGGAGTCTCGGAATATGAGCTTCCGGAAGATCCACGATGGGAA
GTGGCAAGGGACAGGCTGATCCTTGGGAAACCTCTCGGAGAAGGCTGCTTTGGGCAGGTAGTAATGGCGG
AGGCTATAGGCCTGGACAAGGAGAAGCCTAACCGAGTAACAAAAGTCGCCTTGAAGATGCTGAAGTCTGA
TGCAAATGAAAAGGACCTGTCTGATCTGATTTCCGAGATGGAAATGATGAAAATGATTGGAAAACACAAA
AATATCATTAATTTACTTGGTGCCTGCACCCAGGACGGTCCACTCTATGTAATTGTCGAATATGCTTCCA
AGGGGAACCTGAGAGAGTACTTACGGGCCAGACGCCCGCCGGGCATGGAGTACTGCTACAACCCTATGTG
TGCCCCCGATCAGCTGCTTTCCTTCAAAGATCTGGTGTCGTGTGCTTACCAGGTAGCACGTGGGATGGAA
TACCTCGCCTCTAAAAAGTGCATCCACAGAGACCTGGCTGCAAGGAATGTTTTAGTAACGGAAGACAACG
TAATGAAGATTGCCGATTTCGGCTTAGCCCGTGATATCCATCACATTGA
