>Addgene plasmid #31261 | iXFGFR1r | addgene partial sequence | sequence record 37953 | EBV-rev 5'-GTGGTTTGTCCAAACTCATC-3'
CGACTCACTATAGTTCTAGCTAGAGGCTCGAGAGGCCTTGAATTCTTATGCGTAGTCTGGTACGTCGTAC
GGATAACTAGTCTTTGAGATTCGTCGGAACACATGATAATAGAGGTCCCAGGCTTGGAGGAGGTCCTTGA
CATTCCCTGATTTCATGTACTTCCTGCACCACTCTTGGGCCTCCATTAAATCTCGACCATAGGCCTGATT
AAAGGATGTTTCCTTCAGAGTCTGGGGGCCCCGTTCCATCATAGCATGCAAGGGCTCCAGCACCTCAAAC
ATGCCTTTCACGTTCCTTTCCCCAAAGTACAAACGAGATGCCTCTTCCAGGCCTTCATGCCACATCTCAT
GCCAGAGGATGTCGAGGCGTTTTTTTAGTCCACCATTGGAGTATTTGGGAAGGCAGGGCTCATCGGGGAG
GGGGTCGTGAGAGAACACGGAGTCCTCGCCTGAAGAACACGTGGAACTTCGAGTGTCTGGGAAACATGGA
GAATACTGATTGACTGGCATGGAAAGATCAAGATACTCCTGATTGGAACTCAGAGCAAGAATTCGGTCAA
GATCCTCAACCAGCTGATTGAATGTTGGTCTTTGAGATGGCATGGCATGCCAACAGTCCTTCATCATCAT
ATACAACTCGTTGGTGCAGTTAGTGGGTTTATCCATTCTGTGCCCTTCCTTAAGTAACTTAAAGAGCTCT
TCCATAGGGACACCAGGGTACGGAGAGCCCCCAAGTGTGAAA
